Addgene plasmid #129326: pT2MPEF-NLS-QUE37C
Purpose: ATP measurement, nucleus, Tol2 transposon
Depositing lab: Yasushi Okada. Depositing organization: RIKEN Center for Biosystems Dynamics Research, Kobe. Publication: Live cell imaging of metabolic heterogeneity by quantitative fluorescent ATP indicator protein, QUEEN-37C. Yaginuma H, Okada Y. bioRxiv 2021.10.08.463131 10.1101/2021.10.08.463131.
Backbone
  Vector backbone: pT2+MCS
  Vector type: Mammalian Expression
  Selectable markers: Puromycin
Growth in bacteria
  Bacterial resistance: Ampicillin, 100 μg/mL
  Growth temperature: 37°C
  Growth strain: DH5alpha
  Copy number: High Copy
Gene/Insert
  Gene/Insert name: QUEEN-37C
  Species: Synthetic
  Cloning method: Restriction Enzyme; 5′ cloning site Unknown (unknown if destroyed)
Terms and licenses: Academic/Nonprofit Terms; Industry Terms: Not Available to Industry
Depositor comments: Depositor Adm #1096 . Please visit https://www.biorxiv.org/content/10.1101/2021.10.08.463131v1 for bioRxiv preprint.
How to cite: pT2MPEF-NLS-QUE37C was a gift from Yasushi Okada (Addgene plasmid # 129326 ; http://n2t.net/addgene:129326 ; RRID:Addgene_129326)
