[The description below was written by a language model from this plasmid's Addgene catalogue record.]
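Description:
pT2MPEF-NLS-QUE37C is a mammalian expression plasmid built on the pT2+MCS backbone, a Tol2 transposon vector. In such vectors the expression cassette lies between the Tol2 terminal repeats, so that when Tol2 transposase is supplied in trans the cassette is excised from the plasmid and integrated into the host genome, giving stable rather than transient expression. The plasmid is maintained at high copy in E. coli under ampicillin selection, and puromycin resistance is recorded as the selectable marker for mammalian cells, allowing enrichment of cells that have taken up or integrated the cassette.

The insert is QUEEN-37C, a synthetic, genetically encoded fluorescent ATP indicator protein designed for quantitative measurement of ATP in living cells. The construct name and the stated purpose indicate that the sensor is fused to a nuclear localization signal (NLS), directing it to the nucleus so that ATP levels can be read out in that compartment specifically. The promoter is not explicitly listed in the record; the "EF" in the name may point to an EF1α-type promoter, but this is an inference from the name only. No feature table is provided, so the arrangement of the puromycin cassette, the exact position of the NLS, the cloning sites and the polyadenylation signals cannot be described.

The construct is intended for generating mammalian cell lines that stably express a nuclear ATP sensor, for live-cell imaging of ATP concentration and of metabolic heterogeneity between individual cells.
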