>Addgene plasmid #129326 | pT2MPEF-NLS-QUE37C | addgene partial sequence | sequence record 261183 | Addgene Partial NGS Result
GCTCCGGTGCCCGTCAGTGGGCAGAGCGCACATCGCCCACAGTCCCCGAGAAGTTGGGGGGAGGGGTCGG
CAATTGAACCGGTGCCTAGAGAAGGTGGCGCGGGGTAAACTGGGAAAGTGATGTCGTGTACTGGCTCCGC
CTTTTTCCCGAGGGTGGGGGAGAACCGTATATAAGTGCAGTAGTCGCCGTGAACGTTCTTTTTCGCAACG
GGTTTGCCGCCAGAACACAGGTAAGTGCCGTGTGTGGTTCCCGCGGGCCTGGCCTCTTTACGGGTTATGG
CCCTTGCGTGCCTTGAATTACTTCCACGCCCCTGGCTGCAGTACGTGATTCTTGATCCCGAGCTTCGGGT
TGGAAGTGGGTGGGAGAGTTCGAGGCCTTGCGCTTAAGGAGCCCCTTCGCCTCGTGCTTGAGTTGAGGCC
TGGCCTGGGCGCTGGGGCCGCCGCGTGCGAATCTGGTGGCACCTTCGCGCCTGTCTCGCTGCTTTCGATA
AGTCTCTAGCCATTTAAAATTTTTGATGACCTGCTGCGACGCTTTTTTTCTGGCAAGATAGTCTTGTAAA
TGCGGGCCAAGATCTGCACACTGGTATTTCGGTTTTTGGGGCCGCGGGCGGCGACGGGGCCCGTGCGTCC
CAGCGCACATGTTCGGCGAGGCGGGGCCTGCGAGCGCGGCCACCGAGAATCGGACGGGGGTAGTCTCAAG
CTGGCCGGCCTGCTCTGGTGCCTGGCCTCGCGCCGCCGTGTATCGCCCCGCCCTGGGCGGCAAGGCTGGC
CCGGTCGGCACCAGTTGCGTGAGCGGAAAGATGGCCGCTTCCCGGCCCTGCTGCAGGGAGCTCAAAATGG
AGGACGCGGCGCTCGGGAGAGCGGGCGGGTGAGTCACCCACACAAAGGAAAAGGGCCTTTCCGTCCTCAG
CCGTCGCTTCATGTGACTCCACGGAGTACCGGGCGCCGTCCAGGCACCTCGATTAGTTCTCGAGCTTTTG
GAGTACGTCGTCTTTAGGTTGGGGGGAGGGGTTTTATGCGATGGAGTTTCCCCACACTGAGTGGGTGGAG
ACTGAAGTTAGGCCAGCTTGGCACTTGATGTAATTCTCCTTGGAATTTGCCCTTTTTGAGTTTGGATCTT
GGTTCATTCTCAAGCCTCAGACAGTGGTTCAAAGTTTTTTTCTTCCATTTCAGGTGTCGTGAGGAATTAA
AGCTAGCGCTACCGGACTCAGATCTCGAGCTCAAGCTTCGAATTCACCATGGCGCCGAAAAAAAAACGCA
AAGTGGATCCACCGGTCGCCACCATGGTGAAAACTGTGAAAGTGAATATAACAACCCCTGATGGGCCAGT
CTACGACGCTGATATCGAGATGGTGTCCGTGCGGGCCGAGAGTGGTGATCTCGGCATCCTCCCCGGTCAC
ATTCCCACAAAGGCCCCACTGAAGATCGGAGCTGTGCGGCTGAAGAAGGACGGCCAAACAGAGGATGTCG
CAGTCTCAGGCGGCACTGTTGAAGTGCGGCCTGACCACGTTACCATTAATGCTCAAGCCGCTGAACGGGC
GGAGGACATTGACGTCCTCCGCGCCAAAGCGGCGAAAGAGCGGGCGGAGCGCCGCCTGCAAAGCCAGACC
CGTTACAACAGCCACAACGTCTATATCATGGCCGACAAGCAGAAGAACGGCATCAAGGTGAACTTCAAGA
TCCGCCACAACATCGAGGACGGCAGCGTGCAGCTCGCCGACCACTACCAGCAGAACACCCCCATCGGCGA
CGGCCCCGTGCTGCTGCCCGACAACCACTACCTGAGCACCCAGTCCAAGCTGAGCAAAGACCCCAACGAG
AAGCGCGATCACATGGTCCTGCTGGAGTTCGTGACCGCCGCCGGGATCACTCTCGGCATGGACGAGCTGT
ACAAGGGTGGCACCGGAGGGAGCATGGTGAGCAAGGGCGAGGAGCTGTTCACCGGGGTGGTGCCCATCCT
GGTCGAGCTGGACGGCGACGTAAACGGCCACAAGTTCAGCGTGTCCGGCGAGGGCGAGGGCGATGCCACC
TACGGCAAGCTGACCCTGAAGTTCATCTGCACCACCGGCAAGCTGCCCGTGCCCTGGCCCACCCTCGTGA
CCACCCTGACCTACGGCGTGCAGTGCTTCAGCCGCTACCCCGACCACATGAAGCAGCACGACTTCTTCAA
GTCCGCCATGCCCGAAGGCTACGTCCAGGAGCGCACCATCTTCTTCAAGGACGACGGCAACTACAAGACC
CGCGCCGAGGTGAAGTTCGAGGGCGACACCCTGGTGAACCGCATCGAGCTGAAGGGCATCGACTTCAAGG
AGGACGGCAACATCCTGGGGCACAAGCTGGAGTACAACCTGGGTGACATCGACTTCAAACGGGCCGAACT
GGCGTTAAAACGCGCCATGAACCGTTTGAGCGTTGCGGAAGATAAGTGAGCGGCCGCTCGATAAGCTTGA
TCGATGATCTAGAGCTCGCTGATCAGCCTCGACTGTGCCTTCTAGTTGCCAGCCATCTGTTGTTTGCCCC
TCCCCCGTGCCTTCCTTGACCCTGGAAGGTGCCACTCCCACTGTCCTTTCCTAATAAAATGAGGAAATTG
CATCGCATTGTCTGAGTAGGTGTCATTCTATTCTGGGGGGTGGGGTGGGGCAGGACAGCAAGGGGGAGGA
TTGGGAAGACAATAGCAGGCATGCTGGGGATGCGGTGGGCTCTATGGCTTCTGAGGCGGAAAGAACCTGC
AGCTTTTCCCAAGGCAGTCTGGAGCATGCGCTTTAGCAGCCCCGCTGGGCACTTGGCGCTACACAAGTGG
CCTCTGGCCTCGCACACATTCCACATCCACCGGTAGGCGCCAACCGGCTCCGTTCTTTGGTGGCCCCTTC
GCGCCACCTTCTACTCCTCCCCTAGTCAGGAAGTTCCCCCCCGCCCCGCAGCTCGCGTCGTGCAGGACGT
GACAAATGGAAGTAGCACGTCTCACTAGTCTCGTGCAGATGGACAGCACCGCTGAGCAATGGAAGCGGGT
AGGCCTTTGGGGCAGCGGCCAATAGCAGCTTTGCTCCTTCGCTTTCTGGGCTCAGAGGCTGGGAAGGGGT
GGGTCCGGGGGCGGGCTCAGGGGCGGGCTCAGGGGCGGGGCGGGCGCCCGAAGGTCCTCCGGAGGCCCGG
CATTCTGCACGCTTCAAAAGCGCACGTCTGCCGCGCTGTTCTCCTCTTCCTCATCTCCGGGCCTTTCGAC
CTGTGGCCACAACCATGACCGAGTACAAGCCCACGGTGCGCCTCGCCACCCGCGACGACGTCCCCAGGGC
CGTACGCACCCTCGCCGCCGCGTTCGCCGACTACCCCGCCACGCGCCACACCGTCGATCCGGACCGCCAC
ATCGAGCGGGTCACCGAGCTGCAAGAACTCTTCCTCACGCGCGTCGGGCTCGACATCGGCAAGGTGTGGG
TCGCGGACGACGGCGCCGCGGTGGCGGTCTGGACCACGCCGGAGAGCGTCGAAGCGGGGGCGGTGTTCGC
CGAGATCGGCCCGCGCATGGCCGAGTTGAGCGGTTCCCGGCTGGCCGCGCAGCAACAGATGGAAGGCCTC
CTGGCGCCGCACCGGCCCAAGGAGCCCGCGTGGTTCCTGGCCACCGTCGGCGTCTCGCCCGACCACCAGG
GCAAGGGTCTGGGCAGCGCCGTCGTGCTCCCCGGAGTGGAGGCGGCCGAGCGCGCCGGGGTGCCCGCCTT
CCTGGAGACCTCCGCGCCCCGCAACCTCCCCTTCTACGAGCGGCTCGGCTTCACCGTCACCGCCGACGTC
GAGGTGCCCGAAGGACCGCGCACCTGGTGCATGACCCGCAAGCCCGGTGCCTGACGCCCGCCCCACGACC
CGCAGCGCCCGACCGAAAGGAGCGCACGACCCCATGCATCGATGATCTAGAGCTCGCTGATCAGCCTCGA
CTGTGCCTTCTAGTTGCCAGCCATCTGTTGTTTGCCCCTCCCCCGTGCCTTCCTTGACCCTGGAAGGTGC
CACTCCCACTGTCCTTTCCTAATAAAATGAGGAAATTGCATCGCATTGTCTGAGTAGGTGTCATTCTATT
CTGGGGGGTGGGGTGGGGCAGGACAGCAAGGGGGAGGATTGGGAAGACAATAGCAGGCATGCTGGGGATG
CGGTGGGCTCTATGGCTGCAGCCCAAGCTTGGCGTAATCATGGTCATAGCTGTTTCCTGTGTGAAATTGT
TATCCGCTCACAATTCCACACAACATACGAGCCGGAAGCATAAAGTGTAAAGCCTGGGGTGCCTAATGAG
TGAGCTAACTCACATTAATTGCGTTGCGCTCACTGCCCGCTTTCCAGTCGGGAAACCTGTCGTGCCAGCG
GATCCCTAGAGGGACAGCCCCCCCCCAAAGCCCCCAGGGATGTAATTACGTCCCTCCCCCGCTAGGGGGC
AGCAGCGAGCCGCCCGGGGCTCCGCTCCGGTCCGGCGCTCCCCCCGCATCCCCGAGCCGGCAGCGTGCGG
GGACAGCCCGGGCACGGGGAAGGTGGCACGGGATCGCTTTCCTCTGAACGCTTCTCGCTGCTCTTTGAGC
CTGCAGACACCTGGGGGGATACGGGGAAAAAGCTTTAGGCTGAAAGAGAGATTTAGAATGACAGAATCAT
AGAACGGCCTGGGTTGCAAAGGAGCACAGTGCTCATCCAGATCCAACCCCCTGCTATGTGCAGGGTCATC
AACCAGCAGCCCAGGCTGCCCAGAGCCACATCCAGCCTGGCCTTGAATGCCTGCAGGGATGGGGCATCCA
CAGCCTCCTTGGGCAACCTGTTCAGTGCGTCACCACCCTCTGGGGGAAAAACTGCCTCCTCATATCCAAC
CCAAACCTCCCCTGTCTCAGTGTAAAGCCATTCCCCCTTGTCCTATCAAGGGGGAGTTTGCTGTGACATT
GTTGGTCTGGGGTGACACATGTTTGCCAATTCAGTGCATCACGGAGAGGCAGATCTTGGGGATAAGGAAG
TGCAGGACAGCATGGACGTGGGACATGCAGGTGTTGAGGGCTCTGGGACACTCTCCAAGTCACAGCGTTC
AGAACAGCCTTAAGGATAAGAAGATAGGATAGAAGGACAAAGAGCAAGTTAAAACCCAGCATGGAGAGGA
GCACAAAAAGGCCACAGACACTGCTGGTCCCTGTGTCTGAGCCTGCATGTTTGATGGTGTCTGGATGCAA
GCAGAAGGGGTGGAAGAGCTTGCCTGGAGAGATACAGCTGGGTCAGTAGGACTGGGACAGGCAGCTGGAG
AATTGCCATGTAGATGTTCATACAATCGTCAAATCATGAAGGCTGGAAAAGCCCTCCAAGATCCCCAAGA
CCAACCCCAACCCACCCACCGTGCCCACTGGCCATGTCCCTCAGTGCCACATCCCCACAGTTCTTCATCA
CCTCCAGGGACGGTGACCCCCCCACCTCCGTGGGCAGCTGTGCCACTGCAGCACCGCTCTTTGGAGAAGG
TAAATCTTGCTAAATCCAGCCCGACCCTCCCCTGGCACAACGTAAGGCCATTATCTCTCATCCAACTCCA
GGACGGAGTCAGTGAGGATGGGGCTCTAGCCGGACCGACGCGTCTCGATAGGGATAACAGGGTAATTGAT
CCAATACTCAAGTACAATTTTAATGGAGTACTTTTTTACTTTTACTCAAGTAAGATTCTAGCCAGATACT
TTTACTTTTAATTGAGTAAAATTTTCCCTAAGTACTTGTACTTTCACTTGAGTAAAATTTTTGAGTACTT
TTTACACCTCTGGAGCTCCAGCTTTTGTTCCCTTTAGTGAGGGTTAATTTCGAGCTTGGCGTAATCATGG
TCATAGCTGTTTCCTGTGTGAAATTGTTATCCGCTCACAATTCCACACAACATACGAGCCGGAAGCATAA
AGTGTAAAGCCTGGGGTGCCTAATGAGTGAGCTAACTCACATTAATTGCGTTGCGCTCACTGCCCGCTTT
CCAGTCGGGAAACCTGTCGTGCCAGCTGCATTAATGAATCGGCCAACGCGCGGGGAGAGGCGGTTTGCGT
ATTGGGCGCTCTTCCGCTTCCTCGCTCACTGACTCGCTGCGCTCGGTCGTTCGGCTGCGGCGAGCGGTAT
CAGCTCACTCAAAGGCGGTAATACGGTTATCCACAGAATCAGGGGATAACGCAGGAAAGAACATGTGAGC
AAAAGGCCAGCAAAAGGCCAGGAACCGTAAAAAGGCCGCGTTGCTGGCGTTTTTCCATAGGCTCCGCCCC
CCTGACGAGCATCACAAAAATCGACGCTCAAGTCAGAGGTGGCGAAACCCGACAGGACTATAAAGATACC
AGGCGTTTCCCCCTGGAAGCTCCCTCGTGCGCTCTCCTGTTCCGACCCTGCCGCTTACCGGATACCTGTC
CGCCTTTCTCCCTTCGGGAAGCGTGGCGCTTTCTCATAGCTCACGCTGTAGGTATCTCAGTTCGGTGTAG
GTCGTTCGCTCCAAGCTGGGCTGTGTGCACGAACCCCCCGTTCAGCCCGACCGCTGCGCCTTATCCGGTA
ACTATCGTCTTGAGTCCAACCCGGTAAGACACGACTTATCGCCACTGGCAGCAGCCACTGGTAACAGGAT
TAGCAGAGCGAGGTATGTAGGCGGTGCTACAGAGTTCTTGAAGTGGTGGCCTAACTACGGCTACACTAGA
AGAACAGTATTTGGTATCTGCGCTCTGCTGAAGCCAGTTACCTTCGGAAAAAGAGTTGGTAGCTCTTGAT
CCGGCAAACAAACCACCGCTGGTAGCGGTGGTTTTTTTGTTTGCAAGCAGCAGATTACGCGCAGAAAAAA
AGGATCTCAAGAAGATCCTTTGATCTTTTCTACGGGGTCTGACGCTCAGTGGAACGAAAACTCACGTTAA
GGGATTTTGGTCATGAGATTATCAAAAAGGATCTTCACCTAGATCCTTTTAAATTAAAAATGAAGTTTTA
AATCAATCTAAAGTATATATGAGTAAACTTGGTCTGACAGTTACCAATGCTTAATCAGTGAGGCACCTAT
CTCAGCGATCTGTCTATTTCGTTCATCCATAGTTGCCTGACTCCCCGTCGTGTAGATAACTACGATACGG
GAGGGCTTACCATCTGGCCCCAGTGCTGCAATGATACCGCGAGACCCACGCTCACCGGCTCCAGATTTAT
CAGCAATAAACCAGCCAGCCGGAAGGGCCGAGCGCAGAAGTGGTCCTGCAACTTTATCCGCCTCCATCCA
GTCTATTAATTGTTGCCGGGAAGCTAGAGTAAGTAGTTCGCCAGTTAATAGTTTGCGCAACGTTGTTGCC
ATTGCTACAGGCATCGTGGTGTCACGCTCGTCGTTTGGTATGGCTTCATTCAGCTCCGGTTCCCAACGAT
CAAGGCGAGTTACATGATCCCCCATGTTGTGCAAAAAAGCGGTTAGCTCCTTCGGTCCTCCGATCGTTGT
CAGAAGTAAGTTGGCCGCAGTGTTATCACTCATGGTTATGGCAGCACTGCATAATTCTCTTACTGTCATG
CCATCCGTAAGATGCTTTTCTGTGACTGGTGAGTACTCAACCAAGTCATTCTGAGAATAGTGTATGCGGC
GACCGAGTTGCTCTTGCCCGGCGTCAATACGGGATAATACCGCGCCACATAGCAGAACTTTAAAAGTGCT
CATCATTGGAAAACGTTCTTCGGGGCGAAAACTCTCAAGGATCTTACCGCTGTTGAGATCCAGTTCGATG
TAACCCACTCGTGCACCCAACTGATCTTCAGCATCTTTTACTTTCACCAGCGTTTCTGGGTGAGCAAAAA
CGGGAAGGCAAAATGCCGCAAAAAAGGGAATAAGGGCGACACGGAAATGTTGAATACTCATACTCTTCCT
TTTTCAATATTATTGAAGCATTTATCAGGGTTATTGTCTCATGAGCGGATACATATTTGAATGTATTTAG
AAAAATAAACAAATAGGGGTTCCGCGCACATTTCCCCGAAAAGTGCCACCTAAATTGTAAGCGTTAATAT
TTTGTTAAAATTCGCGTTAAATTTTTGTTAAATCAGCTCATTTTTTAACCAATAGGCCGAAATCGGCAAA
ATCCCTTATAAATCAAAAGAATAGACCGAGATAGGGT
[37 nt withheld, positions 8088-8124]
AAAGAACGTGGACTCCAACGTCAAAGG
[49 nt withheld, positions 8152-8200]
T
[91 nt withheld, positions 8202-8292]
G
[124 nt withheld, positions 8294-8417]
CCCATTCGCCATTCAGGCTGCGCAACTGTTGGGAAGGGCGATCGGTGCGGGCCTCTTCGCTATTACGCCA
GCTGGCGAAAGGGGGATGTGCTGCAAGGCGATTAAGTTGGGTAACGCCAGGGTTTTCCCAGTCACGACGT
TGTAAAACGACGGCCAGTGAATTGTAATACGACTCACTATAGGGCGAATTGGGTACCAGAGGTGTAAAGT
ACTTGAGTAATTTTACTTGATTACTGTACTTAAGTATTATTTTTGGGGATTTTTACTTTACTTGAGTACA
ATTAAAAATCAATACTTTTACTTTTACTTAATTACATTTTTTTAGAAAAAAAAGTACTTTTTACTCCTTA
CAATTTTATTTACAGTCAAAAAGTACTTATTTTTTGGAGATCACTTGTCGAGTAGGGATAACAGGGTAAT
GATCCCCCGGGCTGCAGTCGCGACGCGTCCTAGAGGGACAGCCCCCCCCCAAAGCCCCCAGGGATGTAAT
TACGTCCCTCCCCCGCTAGGGGGCAGCAGCGAGCCGCCCGGGGCTCCGCTCCGGTCCGGCGCTCCCCCCG
CATCCCCGAGCCGGCAGCGTGCGGGGACAGCCCGGGCACGGGGAAGGTGGCACGGGATCGCTTTCCTCTG
AACGCTTCTCGCTGCTCTTTGAGCCTGCAGACACCTGGGGGGATACGGGGAAAAAGCTTTAGGCTGAAAG
AGAGATTTAGAATGACAGAATCATAGAACGGCCTGGGTTGCAAAGGAGCACAGTGCTCATCCAGATCCAA
CCCCCTGCTATGTGCAGGGTCATCAACCAGCAGCCCAGGCTGCCCAGAGCCACATCCAGCCTGGCCTTGA
ATGCCTGCAGGGATGGGGCATCCACAGCCTCCTTGGGCAACCTGTTCAGTGCGTCACCACCCTCTGGGGG
AAAAACTGCCTCCTCATATCCAACCCAAACCTCCCCTGTCTCAGTGTAAAGCCATTCCCCCTTGTCCTAT
CAAGGGGGAGTTTGCTGTGACATTGTTGGTCTGGGGTGACACATGTTTGCCAATTCAGTGCATCACGGAG
AGGCAGATCTTGGGGATAAGGAAGTGCAGGACAGCATGGACGTGGGACATGCAGGTGTTGAGGGCTCTGG
GACACTCTCCAAGTCACAGCGTTCAGAACAGCCTTAAGGATAAGAAGATAGGATAGAAGGACAAAGAGCA
AGTTAAAACCCAGCATGGAGAGGAGCACAAAAAGGCCACAGACACTGCTGGTCCCTGTGTCTGAGCCTGC
ATGTTTGATGGTGTCTGGATGCAAGCAGAAGGGGTGGAAGAGCTTGCCTGGAGAGATACAGCTGGGTCAG
TAGGACTGGGACAGGCAGCTGGAGAATTGCCATGTAGATGTTCATACAATCGTCAAATCATGAAGGCTGG
AAAAGCCCTCCAAGATCCCCAAGACCAACCCCAACCCACCCACCGTGCCCACTGGCCATGTCCCTCAGTG
CCACATCCCCACAGTTCTTCATCACCTCCAGGGACGGTGACCCCCCCACCTCCGTGGGCAGCTGTGCCAC
TGCAGCACCGCTCTTTGGAGAAGGTAAATCTTGCTAAATCCAGCCCGACCCTCCCCTGGCACAACGTAAG
GCCATTATCTCTCATCCAACTCCAGGACGGAGTCAGTGAGGATGGGGCTCTAGGAATAAAATATCTTTAT
TTTCATTACATCTGTGTGTTGGTTTTTTGTGTGGTCGACATTGATTATTGACTAGATCATCGCGTGAGGC
TCCGGTGCCCGTCAGTGGGCAGAGCGCACATCGCCCACAGTCCCCGAGAAGTTGGGGGGAGGGGTC
